>Addgene plasmid #197849 | pJMC-3T-Empty | addgene full sequence | sequence record 390583 | Addgene NGS Result
GTCAGTGAGCGAGGAAGCGGAAGAGCGCCCACCTGCTTTTCACCGGCGCGCCGGAGAGATCGCGCACGCC
CGCTGAGCTCAGTGTTTTGCAGGTGTGATGAAAAGCCTTAGGGTCAGGTGGCACTTTTCGGGGAAATGTG
CGATGAACCCCTATTTGTTTATTTTTCTAAATACATTCAAATATGTATCCGCTAATGAGACAATAACCCT
GATAAATGCTTCAATTATATTGAAAAAGGAAGAGTATGAGTATCCAACATTTCAGTGTCGCCCTTATTCC
CTTTTTTGCGGCCTTCTGCCTTCCTGTTTTTGCTCACCCAGAAACGCTGGTGAAAGTAAAAGATGCTGAA
GATCAGTTGGGTGCCCGAGTGGGTTACATTGAACTGGATCTCAACAGCGGCAAAATCTTAGAGAGTTTTC
GCCCCGAAGAACGCTTCCCAATGATGAGCACTTTCAAAGTTCTGCTATGTGGCGCGGTGTTATCCCGTAT
TGATGCTGGGCAAGAGCAACTCGGTCGCCGCATACACTATTCTCAGAATGACTTGGTTGAGTATTCACCA
GTCACAGAAAAGCATCTTACGGATGGCATGACAGTAAGAGAATTATGTAGTGCTGCCATAACCATGAGTG
ATAACACTGCGGCCAACTTACTTCTGACAACGATTGGAGGACCGAAGGAGCTAACCGCTTTTTTGCACAA
CATGGGGGATCATGTAACTCGCCTTGATCGTTGGGAACCGGAGCTGAATGAAGCCATACCAAACGACGAG
CGTGACACCACGATGCCTGTAGCAATGGCAACAACTCTCCGCAAACTATTAACTGGCGAACTACTTACTC
TTGCTTCACGCCAGCAACTCATTGACTGGATGGAGGCGGACAAAGTTGCAGGACCACTTCTGCGCTCGGC
ACTTCCGGCTGGCTGGTTTATTGCTGATAAATCTGGAGCCGGTGAGCGTGGCTCTCGCGGTATCATTGCA
GCACTGGGGCCAGATGGTAAGCCCTCCCGTATCGTAGTTATCTACACGACGGGGAGTCAGGCAACTATGG
ATGAACGAAATAGACAGATCGCTGAGATAGGTGCCTCACTGATTAAGCATTGGTAACTGTCAGACGAAGG
GAAATAAATAGTAGCCCGCCTGATGTGCGGGCTTTTTTTTGGTGGTGGTTACCAGTGTCGCTTAGCTACC
GTAGGTCCTCTTAGGCGGTCCGATTAGCGACATAGTCATCAATGCCTTGACGGCAAAATCCCTTAACGTG
AGTTTTCGTTCCACTGAGCGTCAGACCCCGTAGAAAAGATCAAAGGATCTTCTTGAGATCCTTTTTTTCT
GCGCGTAATCTGCTGCTTGCAAACAAAAAAACCACCGCTACCAGCGGTGGTTTGTTTGCCGGATCAAGAG
CTACTAACTATTTTTCCGAAGGTAACTGGCTTCAGCAGAGCGCAGATACCAAATACTGTTCTTCTAGTGT
AGCCGTAGTTAGGCCACCACTTCAAGAACTCTGTAGCACCGCCTACATACCTCGCTCTGCTAATCCTGTT
ACCAGTGGCTGCTGCCAGTGGCGATAAGTCGTGTCTTACCGGGTTGGACTCAAGACGATAGTTACCGGAT
AAGGCGCAGCGGTCGGGCTGAACGGGGGGTTCGTGCTCACAGCCCAGCTTGGAGCGAACGACCTACACCG
AACTGAGATACCTACAGCGTGAGCTATGAGAAAGCGCCACGCTTCCCGAAGGGAGAAAGGCGGACAGGTA
TCCGGTAAGCGGCAGGGTCGGAACAGGAGAGCGCACGAGGGAGCTTCCAGGGGGAAACGCCTGGTATCTT
TATAGTCCTGTCGGGTTTCGCCACCTCTGACTTGAGCGTCGATTTTTGTGATGCTCGTCAGGGGGGCGGA
GCCTATGGAAAAACGCCAGCAACGCGGCCTTTTTACGGTTCCTGGCCTTTTGCTGGCCTTTTGCTCACAT
GTTCTTTCCTGCGTTATCCCCTGATTCTGTGGATAACCGTATTACCGCCTTTGAGTGAGCTGATACCGCT
CGCCGCAGCCGAACGACCGAGCGCAGCGA
Features (pLannotate 1.2.2; 4 found; start..end, strand, type, name):
      1..23      +  rep_origin     RSF ori (fragment): Plasmids containing the RSF 1030 origin of replication can be propagated in E. coli cells that contain additional plasmids with compatible origins.
    145..245     +  promoter       AmpR promoter: bla
    246..1106    +  CDS            AmpR: β-lactamase; bla; confers resistance to ampicillin, carbenicillin, and related antibiotics
   1313..1901    +  rep_origin     ori: high-copy-number ColE1/pMB1/pBR322/pUC origin of replication
