[The description below was written by a language model from this plasmid's Addgene catalogue record and pLannotate feature annotations shown in this document.]
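Description:
pJMC-3T-Empty is an empty Level 1 module plasmid (position "3T") from a modular vector toolkit and parts library built for engineering plant genomes. The catalogue lists it as an empty backbone with no gene or insert. The backbone is self-made, and neither the backbone name nor the vector type is specified. In hierarchical cloning systems of this kind, a Level 1 module typically holds a single expression unit or a placeholder for one slot of a larger multi-module assembly. An empty version generally serves either as the recipient for new parts or as a filler when that slot is not needed. The record itself does not say which of these roles applies, what the "3T" designation means, or which assembly chemistry or cloning sites are used.

The sequenced plasmid is very small, about 2.1 kb, and the automated annotation finds only bacterial maintenance elements. These are a high-copy ColE1/pUC-type origin of replication and the bla (AmpR) gene for β-lactamase, driven by its native promoter. This matches the listed ampicillin selection and high copy number in E. coli. A 23-nt match to the RSF origin is also called, but it is only a short fragment and is unlikely to be a functional second origin. No plant promoters, terminators, reporters, T-DNA borders or recombination sites are annotated. The few hundred bases outside the annotated features presumably contain the assembly junctions, though the feature table does not identify them. The plasmid is therefore a minimal E. coli cloning intermediate, not a vector for direct delivery into plants.
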