Addgene plasmid #197849: pJMC-3T-Empty
Purpose: (Empty Backbone) Level 1 module 3T empty
Depositing lab: Daniel Voytas. Depositing organization: University of Minnesota. Publication: An extensible vector toolkit and parts library for advanced engineering of plant genomes. Chamness JC, Kumar J, Cruz AJ, Rhuby E, Holum MJ, Cody JP, Tibebu R, Gamo ME, Starker CG, Zhang F, Voytas DF. Plant Genome. 2023 Mar 9:e20312. doi: 10.1002/tpg2.20312. PubMed 36896468.
Backbone
  Vector backbone: Unspecified
  Backbone manufacturer: Self-made
  Vector type: Unspecified
Growth in bacteria
  Bacterial resistance: Ampicillin, 100 μg/mL
  Growth temperature: 37°C
  Growth strain: DH5alpha
  Copy number: High Copy
Gene/Insert
  Gene/Insert name: None
Terms and licenses: Academic/Nonprofit Terms; Industry Terms: Not Available to Industry
Depositor comments: Please visit https://www.biorxiv.org/content/10.1101/2022.10.15.511792v1 for bioRxiv preprint.
How to cite: pJMC-3T-Empty was a gift from Daniel Voytas (Addgene plasmid # 197849 ; http://n2t.net/addgene:197849 ; RRID:Addgene_197849)
